Addgene plasmid #155374: pJK423
Purpose: dCas9 oscillator v1 (dCRv1) + [dCas9 + PA4-mVenus]. (Integration of 413; pOSIP)
Depositing lab: Pamela Silver. Depositing organization: Harvard Medical School. Publication: Toward a translationally independent RNA-based synthetic oscillator using deactivated CRISPR-Cas. Kuo J, Yuan R, Sanchez C, Paulsson J, Silver PA. Nucleic Acids Res. 2020 Aug 20;48(14):8165-8177. doi: 10.1093/nar/gkaa557. PubMed 32609820.
Backbone
  Vector backbone: pOSIP-KO
  Backbone manufacturer: Drew Endy, Keith Shearwin (Addgene #45985)
  Total vector size (bp): 12874
  Vector type: Bacterial Expression, CRISPR
Growth in bacteria
  Bacterial resistance: Kanamycin, 50 μg/mL
  Growth temperature: 30°C
  Growth strain: Pir1
  Growth instructions: May require 48 hours for growth on plates.
  Copy number: High Copy
Gene/Insert 1
  Gene/Insert name: dCas9 (bacteria) (alt name: deactivated Cas9 (S. pyogenes))
  Species: S. pyogenes
  Insert size (bp): 4107
  Mutation: D10A H840A (catalytically inactive)
Gene/Insert 2
  Gene/Insert name: PA4-mVenus
  Insert size (bp): 997
Gene/Insert 3
  Gene/Insert name: dCas9 sgRNA oscillator v1
  Species: Synthetic
  Insert size (bp): 619
Resource information
  A portion of this plasmid was derived from a plasmid made by: pdCas9-bacteria (Stanley Qi, Addgene #44249); pLPT119 (Johan Paulsson, Addgene #85526); Christopher Voigt (Addgene #62307, 62308)
Terms and licenses: Academic/Nonprofit Terms; Industry Terms: Not Available to Industry
How to cite: pJK423 was a gift from Pamela Silver (Addgene plasmid # 155374 ; http://n2t.net/addgene:155374 ; RRID:Addgene_155374)
