[The description below was written by a language model from this plasmid's Addgene catalogue record and pLannotate feature annotations shown in this document.]
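Description:
pJK423 is a bacterial CRISPR-interference circuit plasmid of about 12.9 kb built on the pOSIP-KO "one-step integration" backbone, designed to place a synthetic gene oscillator into the E. coli chromosome rather than to be maintained episomally. The backbone carries the R6K γ origin, which replicates only in hosts supplying the pi protein (hence propagation in a pir strain), and a kanamycin resistance gene. It also carries a phage 186 integrase gene alongside a temperature-sensitive λ cI repressor, which in the pOSIP design controls integrase expression, plus the phage 186 attP site. In a non-pir host the plasmid cannot replicate, so kanamycin selection recovers cells in which the integrase has recombined attP with the chromosomal 186 attachment site. FRT sites flank the integrase, repressor, KanR and R6K module, allowing FLP-mediated removal of these elements after integration. Numerous terminators (rrnB T1/T2, λ tL3, tonB, T7Te) insulate the cargo.

The payload has three parts. Catalytically inactive S. pyogenes dCas9 (D10A, H840A) sits downstream of the tetR/tetA promoter region with a divergent TetR gene, implying tetracycline-class inducible expression. A chloramphenicol acetyltransferase cassette annotated next to it is probably carried over from the source dCas9 plasmid. The "dCas9 sgRNA oscillator v1" (dCRv1) insert contains three sgRNA scaffolds, with J23119-derived promoter fragments annotated near two of them. This is consistent with a ring of guides that repress one another through dCas9, although the record does not specify the targets. The reporter, PA4-mVenus, is a yellow fluorescent protein (annotated as SYFP2) preceded by an sTRSV hammerhead ribozyme insulator and followed by an rrnB T1 terminator. It reads out the oscillator state in studies of RNA-based, translation-independent oscillation.
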