Features (pLannotate 1.2.2; 37 found; start..end, strand, type, name):
      1..34      +  misc_feature   MCS (fragment): pUC18/19 multiple cloning site
    128..177     +  misc_RNA       sTRSV HHRz: hammerhead ribozyme from the tobacco ringspot virus satellite RNA (Khvorova et al., 2003)
    230..940     +  CDS            SYFP2: SYFP2 is a basic (constitutively fluorescent) yellow fluorescent protein published in 2006, derived from Aequorea victoria. It is reported to be a very rapidly-maturing monomer with moderate acid sensitivity.
    940..977     -  misc_feature   MCS (fragment): pBluescript multiple cloning site
   1001..1087    +  terminator     rrnB T1 terminator: Escherichia coli rrnB; transcription terminator T1 from the E. coli rrnB gene
   1100..1194    -  terminator     lambda t0 terminator: transcription terminator from phage lambda
   1218..1874    -  CDS            cat: CAT_ECOLX - Experimental evidence at protein level: Swiss-Prot protein existence level 1. This enzyme is an effector of chloramphenicol resistance in bacteria. From Escherichia coli. This protein is used as a marker in many commonly used cloning vectors, such as pACYC184.
   1875..1977    -  promoter       cat promoter: promoter of the E. coli cat gene encoding chloramphenicol acetyltransferase
   2007..2630    -  CDS            TetR: tetracycline repressor TetR; tetR from transposon Tn10; TetR binds to the tetracycline operator tetO to inhibit transcription. This inhibition can be relieved by adding tetracycline or doxycycline.
   2649..2704    +  promoter       tetR/tetA promoters: tetR; overlapping promoters for bacterial tetR and tetA
   2740..6844    +  CDS            dCas9 (fragment): catalytically dead mutant of the Cas9 endonuclease from the Streptococcus pyogenes Type II CRISPR/Cas system RNA-guided DNA-binding protein that lacks endonuclease activity due to the D10A mutation in the RuvC catalytic domain and the H840A mutation in the HNH catalytic domain
   6870..6941    +  terminator     rrnB T1 terminator: transcription terminator T1 from the E. coli rrnB gene
   6957..6984    +  terminator     T7Te terminator: phage T7 early transcription terminator
   7065..7140    -  misc_RNA       gRNA scaffold: guide RNA scaffold for the Streptococcus pyogenes CRISPR/Cas9 system
   7161..7188    -  promoter       J23119 promoter (fragment): bacterial promoter (Registry of Standard Biological Parts BBa J23119)
   7270..7345    -  misc_RNA       gRNA scaffold: guide RNA scaffold for the Streptococcus pyogenes CRISPR/Cas9 system
   7346..7371    +  promoter       J23119 promoter (fragment): bacterial promoter (Registry of Standard Biological Parts BBa J23119)
   7479..7554    -  misc_RNA       gRNA scaffold: guide RNA scaffold for the Streptococcus pyogenes CRISPR/Cas9 system
   7637..7680    +  terminator     bacterial terminator: putative bacterial transcription terminator
   7702..7722    +  misc_feature   BioBrick suffix: universal suffix for all parts
   7777..7804    +  terminator     rrnB T2 terminator: transcription terminator T2 from the E. coli rrnB gene
   7853..7884    -  terminator     tonB terminator: bidirectional E. coli tonB-P14 transcription terminator
   7961..7994    +  protein_bind   FRT (minimal): supports FLP-mediated excision but not integration (Turan and Bode, 2011) FLP recombinase from the Saccharomyces cerevisiae 2μ plasmid
   8001..8714    -  CDS            λ repressor (ts): temperature-sensitive variant of the phage λ repressor; cIts; thermosensitivity is conferred by the A67T mutation
   8823..8845    +  RBS            RBS: efficient ribosome binding site from bacteriophage T7 gene 10 (Olins and Rangwala, 1989)
   8853..9863    +  CDS            phage 186 integrase: integrase from phage 186; int
  10037..10852   +  CDS            KanR: aminoglycoside phosphotransferase confers resistance to kanamycin in bacteria or G418 (Geneticin®) in eukaryotes
  10864..10904   +  terminator     bacterial terminator (fragment): putative bacterial transcription terminator
  10974..11362   +  rep_origin     R6K γ ori: γ replication origin from E. coli plasmid R6K; requires the R6K initiator protein pi for replication
  11373..11420   +  protein_bind   FRT: FLP-mediated recombination occurs in the 8-bp core sequence TCTAGAAA (Turan and Bode, 2011). FLP recombinase from the Saccharomyces cerevisiae 2μ plasmid
  11433..11647   -  protein_bind   phage 186 attP: attP; attachment site of phage 186 phage 186 integrase
  11764..12010   -  terminator     λ tL3 terminator: transcription terminator tL3 from phage λ
  12067..12107   +  CDS            rop (fragment): Rop protein, which maintains plasmids at low copy number; rop
  12209..12248   +  misc_feature   bom (fragment): basis of mobility region from pBR322
  12333..12419   +  terminator     rrnB T1 terminator: Escherichia coli rrnB; transcription terminator T1 from the E. coli rrnB gene
  12516..12602   +  terminator     rrnB T1 terminator: Escherichia coli rrnB; transcription terminator T1 from the E. coli rrnB gene
  12699..12785   +  terminator     rrnB T1 terminator: Escherichia coli rrnB; transcription terminator T1 from the E. coli rrnB gene
>Addgene plasmid #155374 | pJK423 | addgene full sequence | sequence record 319753 | Addgene NGS Result
GAATTCGAGCTCGGTACCCGGGGATCCTCTAGAGGGCTTACTAAAAGCCAGATAACAGTATGCGTATTTG
CGCGCCTAGTATGCGTCTCCTTTACACCTCCACAACTAGCTGGTATTATGCTAGCAGCTGTCACCGGATG
TGCTTTCCGGTCTGATGAGTCCGTGAGGACGAAACAGCCTCTACAAATAATTTTGTTTAACTTTACAAAG
AGGAGAAAGGTACCGCATGAGTAAAGGAGAAGAACTTTTCACTGGAGTTGTCCCAATTCTTGTTGAATTA
GATGGTGATGTTAATGGGCACAAATTTTCTGTCAGTGGAGAGGGTGAAGGTGATGCAACATACGGAAAAC
TTACCCTTAAATTGATTTGCACTACTGGAAAACTACCTGTTCCATGGCCAACACTTGTCACTACTTTGGG
TTATGGTGTTCAATGCTTTGCGAGATACCCAGATCATATGAAACAGCATGACTTTTTCAAGAGTGCCATG
CCCGAAGGTTATGTACAGGAAAGAACTATATTTTTCAAAGATGACGGGAACTACAAGACACGTGCTGAAG
TCAAGTTTGAAGGTGATACCCTTGTTAATAGAATCGAGTTAAAAGGTATTGATTTTAAAGAAGATGGAAA
CATTCTTGGACACAAATTGGAATACAACTATAACTCACACAATGTATACATCACGGCAGACAAACAAAAG
AATGGAATCAAAGCGAACTTCAAAATTAGACACAACATTGAAGATGGAGGTGTTCAACTAGCAGACCATT
ATCAACAAAATACTCCAATTGGCGATGGCCCTGTCCTTTTACCAGACAACCATTACCTGTCCTACCAATC
TAAGCTTTCGAAAGATCCCAACGAAAAGAGAGACCACATGGTCCTTCTTGAGTTTGTAACAGCTGCTGGG
ATTACACATGGCATGGATGAACTATACAAATAAGCTTGATATCGAATTCCTGCAGCCCGGGGGATCCCAT
TGTACGCGTGCTAGAGGCATCAAATAAAACGAAAGGCTCAGTCGAAAGACTGGGCCTTTCGTTTTATCTG
TTGTTTGTCGGTGAACGCTCTCCTGAGTAGGACAAATTCTAGTGCTTGGATTCTCACCAATAAAAAACGC
CCGGCGGCAACCGAGCGTTCTGAACAAATCCAGATGGAGTTCTGAGGTCATTACTGGATCTATCAACAGG
AGTCCAAGCGAGCTCGATATCAAATTACGCCCCGCCCTGCCACTCATCGCAGTACTGTTGTAATTCATTA
AGCATTCTGCCGACATGGAAGCCATCACAAACGGCATGATGAACCTGAATCGCCAGCGGCATCAGCACCT
TGTCGCCTTGCGTATAATATTTGCCCATGGTGAAAACGGGGGCGAAGAAGTTGTCCATATTGGCCACGTT
TAAATCAAAACTGGTGAAACTCACCCAGGGATTGGCTGAGACGAAAAACATATTCTCAATAAACCCTTTA
GGGAAATAGGCCAGGTTTTCACCGTAACACGCCACATCTTGCGAATATATGTGTAGAAACTGCCGGAAAT
CGTCGTGGTATTCACTCCAGAGCGATGAAAACGTTTCAGTTTGCTCATGGAAAACGGTGTAACAAGGGTG
AACACTATCCCATATCACCAGCTCACCGTCTTTCATTGCCATACGAAATTCCGGATGAGCATTCATCAGG
CGGGCAAGAATGTGAATAAAGGCCGGATAAAACTTGTGCTTATTTTTCTTTACGGTCTTTAAAAAGGCCG
TAATATCCAGCTGAACGGTCTGGTTATAGGTACATTGAGCAACTGACTGAAATGCCTCAAAATGTTCTTT
ACGATGCCATTGGGATATATCAACGGTGGTATATCCAGTGATTTTTTTCTCCATTTTAGCTTCCTTAGCT
CCTGAAAATCTCGATAACTCAAAAAATACGCCCGGTAGTGATCTTATTTCATTATGGTGAAAGTTGGAAC
CTCTTACGTGCCGATCAACGTCTCATTTTCGCCAGATATCGACGTCTTAAGACCCACTTTCACATTTAAG
TTGTTTTTCTAATCCGCATATGATCAATTCAAGGCCGAATAAGAAGGCTGGCTCTGCACCTTGGTGATCA
AATAATTCGATAGCTTGTCGTAATAATGGCGGCATACTATCAGTAGTAGGTGTTTCCCTTTCTTCTTTAG
CGACTTGATGCTCTTGATCTTCCAATACGCAACCTAAAGTAAAATGCCCCACAGCGCTGAGTGCATATAA
TGCATTCTCTAGTGAAAAACCTTGTTGGCATAAAAAGGCTAATTGATTTTCGAGAGTTTCATACTGTTTT
TCTGTAGGCCGTGTACCTAAATGTACTTTTGCTCCATCGCGATGACTTAGTAAAGCACATCTAAAACTTT
TAGCGTTATTACGTAAAAAATCTTGCCAGCTTTCCCCTTCTAAAGGGCAAAAGTGAGTATGGTGCCTATC
TAACATCTCAATGGCTAAGGCGTCGAGCAAAGCCCGCTTATTTTTTACATGCCAATACAATGTAGGCTGC
TCTACACCTAGCTTCTGGGCGAGTTTACGGGTTGTTAAACCTTCGATTCCGACCTCATTAAGCAGCTCTA
ATGCGCTGTTAATCACTTTACTTTTATCTAATCTAGACATCATTAATTCCTAATTTTTGTTGACACTCTA
TCGTTGATAGAGTTATTTTACCACTCCCTATCAGTGATAGAGAAAAGAATTCAAAAGATCTAAAGAGGAG
AAAGGATCTATGGATAAGAAATACTCAATAGGCTTAGCTATCGGCACAAATAGCGTCGGATGGGCGGTGA
TCACTGATGAATATAAGGTTCCGTCTAAAAAGTTCAAGGTTCTGGGAAATACAGACCGCCACAGTATCAA
AAAAAATCTTATAGGGGCTCTTTTATTTGACAGTGGAGAGACAGCGGAAGCGACTCGTCTCAAACGGACA
GCTCGTAGAAGGTATACACGTCGGAAGAATCGTATTTGTTATCTACAGGAGATTTTTTCAAATGAGATGG
CGAAAGTAGATGATAGTTTCTTTCATCGACTTGAAGAGTCTTTTTTGGTGGAAGAAGACAAGAAGCATGA
ACGTCATCCTATTTTTGGAAATATAGTAGATGAAGTTGCTTATCATGAGAAATATCCAACTATCTATCAT
CTGCGAAAAAAATTGGTAGATTCTACTGATAAAGCGGATTTGCGCTTAATCTATTTGGCCTTAGCGCATA
TGATTAAGTTTCGTGGTCATTTTTTGATTGAGGGAGATTTAAATCCTGATAATAGTGATGTGGACAAACT
ATTTATCCAGTTGGTACAAACCTACAATCAATTATTTGAAGAAAACCCTATTAACGCAAGTGGAGTAGAT
GCTAAAGCGATTCTTTCTGCACGATTGAGTAAATCAAGACGATTAGAAAATCTCATTGCTCAGCTCCCCG
GTGAGAAGAAAAATGGCTTATTTGGGAATCTCATTGCTTTGTCATTGGGTTTGACCCCTAATTTTAAATC
AAATTTTGATTTGGCAGAAGATGCTAAATTACAGCTTTCAAAAGATACTTACGATGATGATTTAGATAAT
TTATTGGCGCAAATTGGAGATCAATATGCTGATTTGTTTTTGGCAGCTAAGAATTTATCAGATGCTATTT
TACTTTCAGATATCCTAAGAGTAAATACTGAAATAACTAAGGCTCCCCTATCAGCTTCAATGATTAAACG
CTACGATGAACATCATCAAGACTTGACTCTTTTAAAAGCTTTAGTTCGACAACAACTTCCAGAAAAGTAT
AAAGAAATCTTTTTTGATCAATCAAAAAACGGATATGCAGGTTATATTGATGGGGGAGCTAGCCAAGAAG
AATTTTATAAATTTATCAAACCAATTTTAGAAAAAATGGATGGTACTGAGGAATTATTGGTGAAACTAAA
TCGTGAAGATTTGCTGCGCAAGCAACGGACCTTTGACAACGGCTCTATTCCCCATCAAATTCACTTGGGT
GAGCTGCATGCTATTTTGAGAAGACAAGAAGACTTTTATCCATTTTTAAAAGACAATCGTGAGAAGATTG
AAAAAATCTTGACTTTTCGAATTCCTTATTATGTTGGTCCATTGGCGCGTGGCAATAGTCGTTTTGCATG
GATGACTCGGAAGTCTGAAGAAACAATTACCCCATGGAATTTTGAAGAAGTTGTCGATAAAGGTGCTTCA
GCTCAATCATTTATTGAACGCATGACAAACTTTGATAAAAATCTTCCAAATGAAAAAGTACTACCAAAAC
ATAGTTTGCTTTATGAGTATTTTACGGTTTATAACGAATTGACAAAGGTCAAATATGTTACTGAAGGAAT
GCGAAAACCAGCATTTCTTTCAGGTGAACAGAAGAAAGCCATTGTTGATTTACTCTTCAAAACAAATCGA
AAAGTAACCGTTAAGCAATTAAAAGAAGATTATTTCAAAAAAATAGAATGTTTTGATAGTGTTGAAATTT
CAGGAGTTGAAGATAGATTTAATGCTTCATTAGGTACCTACCATGATTTGCTAAAAATTATTAAAGATAA
AGATTTTTTGGATAATGAAGAAAATGAAGATATCTTAGAGGATATTGTTTTAACATTGACCTTATTTGAA
GATAGGGAGATGATTGAGGAAAGACTTAAAACATATGCTCACCTCTTTGATGATAAGGTGATGAAACAGC
TTAAACGTCGCCGTTATACTGGTTGGGGACGTTTGTCTCGAAAATTGATTAATGGTATTAGGGATAAGCA
ATCTGGCAAAACAATATTAGATTTTTTGAAATCAGATGGTTTTGCCAATCGCAATTTTATGCAGCTGATC
CATGATGATAGTTTGACATTTAAAGAAGACATTCAAAAAGCACAAGTGTCTGGACAAGGCGATAGTTTAC
ATGAACATATTGCAAATTTAGCTGGTAGCCCTGCTATTAAAAAAGGTATTTTACAGACTGTAAAAGTTGT
TGATGAATTGGTCAAAGTAATGGGGCGGCATAAGCCAGAAAATATCGTTATTGAAATGGCACGTGAAAAT
CAGACAACTCAAAAGGGCCAGAAAAATTCGCGAGAGCGTATGAAACGAATCGAAGAAGGTATCAAAGAAT
TAGGAAGTCAGATTCTTAAAGAGCATCCTGTTGAAAATACTCAATTGCAAAATGAAAAGCTCTATCTCTA
TTATCTCCAAAATGGAAGAGACATGTATGTGGACCAAGAATTAGATATTAATCGTTTAAGTGATTATGAT
GTCGATGCCATTGTTCCACAAAGTTTCCTTAAAGACGATTCAATAGACAATAAGGTCTTAACGCGTTCTG
ATAAAAATCGTGGTAAATCGGATAACGTTCCAAGTGAAGAAGTAGTCAAAAAGATGAAAAACTATTGGAG
ACAACTTCTAAACGCCAAGTTAATCACTCAACGTAAGTTTGATAATTTAACGAAAGCTGAACGTGGAGGT
TTGAGTGAACTTGATAAAGCTGGTTTTATCAAACGCCAATTGGTTGAAACTCGCCAAATCACTAAGCATG
TGGCACAAATTTTGGATAGTCGCATGAATACTAAATACGATGAAAATGATAAACTTATTCGAGAGGTTAA
AGTGATTACCTTAAAATCTAAATTAGTTTCTGACTTCCGAAAAGATTTCCAATTCTATAAAGTACGTGAG
ATTAACAATTACCATCATGCCCATGATGCGTATCTAAATGCCGTCGTTGGAACTGCTTTGATTAAGAAAT
ATCCAAAACTTGAATCGGAGTTTGTCTATGGTGATTATAAAGTTTATGATGTTCGTAAAATGATTGCTAA
GTCTGAGCAAGAAATAGGCAAAGCAACCGCAAAATATTTCTTTTACTCTAATATCATGAACTTCTTCAAA
ACAGAAATTACACTTGCAAATGGAGAGATTCGCAAACGCCCTCTAATCGAAACTAATGGGGAAACTGGAG
AAATTGTCTGGGATAAAGGGCGAGATTTTGCCACAGTGCGCAAAGTATTGTCCATGCCCCAAGTCAATAT
TGTCAAGAAAACAGAAGTACAGACAGGCGGATTCTCCAAGGAGTCAATTTTACCAAAAAGAAATTCGGAC
AAGCTTATTGCTCGTAAAAAAGACTGGGATCCAAAAAAATATGGTGGTTTTGATAGTCCAACGGTAGCTT
ATTCAGTCCTAGTGGTTGCTAAGGTGGAAAAAGGGAAATCGAAGAAGTTAAAATCCGTTAAAGAGTTACT
AGGGATCACAATTATGGAAAGAAGTTCCTTTGAAAAAAATCCGATTGACTTTTTAGAAGCTAAAGGATAT
AAGGAAGTTAAAAAAGACTTAATCATTAAACTACCTAAATATAGTCTTTTTGAGTTAGAAAACGGTCGTA
AACGGATGCTGGCTAGTGCCGGAGAATTACAAAAAGGAAATGAGCTGGCTCTGCCAAGCAAATATGTGAA
TTTTTTATATTTAGCTAGTCATTATGAAAAGTTGAAGGGTAGTCCAGAAGATAACGAACAAAAACAATTG
TTTGTGGAGCAGCATAAGCATTATTTAGATGAGATTATTGAGCAAATCAGTGAATTTTCTAAGCGTGTTA
TTTTAGCAGATGCCAATTTAGATAAAGTTCTTAGTGCATATAACAAACATAGAGACAAACCAATACGTGA
ACAAGCAGAAAATATTATTCATTTATTTACGTTGACGAATCTTGGAGCTCCCGCTGCTTTTAAATATTTT
GATACAACAATTGATCGTAAACGATATACGTCTACAAAAGAAGTTTTAGATGCCACTCTTATCCATCAAT
CCATCACTGGTCTTTATGAAACACGCATTGATTTGAGTCAGCTAGGAGGTGACTAACTCGAGTAAGGATC
TCCAGGCATCAAATAAAACGAAAGGCTCAGTCGAAAGACTGGGCCTTTCGTTTTATCTGTTGTTTGTCGG
TGAACGCTCTCTACTAGAGTCACACTGGCTCACCTTCGGGTGGGCCTTTCTGCGTTTATACCTAGATAAA
GGACCAAAACGAAAAAAGACGCTTTTCAGCGTCTTATTGTTCGTCTTTGGTACCGAGAAAAAAAGCACCG
ACTCGGTGCCACTTTTTCAAGTTGATAACGGACTAGCCTTATTTTAACTTGCTATTTCTAGCTCTAAAAC
ACGGGTCACACGGGTATTATGCTAGCATAATACCTAGGACTGAGCTAGGTGTAAAGGATCCTATCGGACC
AAAACGAAAAAAGACGCTCGAAAGCGTCTCTTTTCTGGAATTTGGTACCGAGAAAAAAAGCACCGACTCG
GTGCCACTTTTTCAAGTTGCAATCGGACTAGCCTTATTTTAACTTGCTATTTCTAGCTCTAAAACAGCTC
AGTCCTAGGTATTATGCTAGCATAATACCAGCTAGTTGTGGAGGTGTAAAAAGCTTAAGCGGACCAAAAC
GAAAAAAGGCCCCCCTTTCGGGAGGCCTCTTTTCTGGAATTTGGTACCGAGAAAAAAAGCACCGACTCGG
TGCCACTTTTTCAAGTTGATAACGGACTAGCCTTATTTTAACTTGCTATTTCTAGCTCTAAAACCCACAA
CTAGCTGGTATTATGCTAGCATAATACCCGTGTGACCCGTTGGTGTAAAATGATTTCTGAGATCTTTAGA
ATTCCAGAAATCATCCTTAGCGAAAGCTAAGGATTTTTTTTATCTGAAATTCTGCCTCGTGATACGCCTA
TTACTAGTAGCGGCCGCTGCAGGCATGCCTCGAGATGCATGGCGCCTAACCTAAACTGACAGGCATCAAA
TTAAGCAGAAGGCCATCCTGACGGATGGCCTTTTTGCGTTTCGAACAATTGAAAAAACCTCGCGCCTTAC
CTGTTGAGTAATAGTCAAAAGCCTCCGGTCGGAGGCTTTTGACTTTCTGCTTACTGAATTTCGGTGGTGC
CGTTAATTAACCGGTGGGCCCTCATGATAATAATGGTTTCTTAGACGTCCGAAGTTCCTATTCTCTAGAA
AGTATAGGAACTTCCCTAGGTCAGCCAAACGTCTCTTCAGGCCACTGACTAGCGATAACTTTCCCCACAA
CGGAACAACTCTCATTGCATGGGATCATTGGGTACTGTGGGTTTAGTGGTTGTAAAAACACCTGACCGCT
ATCCCTGATCAGTTTCTTGAAGGTAAACTCATCACCCCCAAGTCTGGCTATGCAGAAATCACCTGGCTCA
ACAGCCTGCTCAGGGTCAACGAGAATTAACATTCCGTCAGGAAAGCTTGGCTTGGAGCCTGTTGGTGCGG
TCATGGAATTACCTTCAACCTCAAGCCAGAATGCAGAATCACTGGCTTTTTTGGTTGTGCTTACCCATCT
CTCCGCATCACCTTTGGTAAAGGTTCTAAGCTTAGGTGAGAACATCCCTGCCTGAACATGAGAAAAAACA
GGGTACTCATACTCACTTCTAAGTGACGGCTGCATACTAACCGCTTCATACATCTCGTAGATTTCTCTGG
CGATTGAAGGGCTAAATTCTTCAACGCTAACTTTGAGAATTTTTGTAAGCAATGCGGCGTTATAAGCATT
TAATGCATTGATGCCATTAAATAAAGCACCAACGCCTGACTGCCCCATCCCCATCTTGTCTGCGACAGAT
TCCTGGGATAAGCCAAGTTCATTTTTCTTTTTTTCATAAATTGCTTTAAGGCGACGTGCGTCCTCAAGCT
GCTCTTGTGTTAATGGTTTCTTTTTTGTGCTCATACGTTAAATCTATCACCGCAAGGGATAAATATCTAA
CACCGTGCGTGTTGACTATTTTACCTCTGGCGGTGATAATGGTTGCATGTACTAAGGAGGTTGTATACGC
GTTTTGTTTAACTTTAAGAAGGAGATATACATATGACCGTCCGTAAAAATCCGGCTGGCGGTTGGATTTG
TGAACTCTACCCAAACGGTGCAAAAGGCAAACGTATCAGAAAGAAATTCGCTACTAAAGGCGAGGCTCTG
GCGTTTGAGCAGTACACCGTTCAAAACCCGTGGCAGGAAGAAAAGGAAGACAGGCGCACGTTAAAAGGGC
TGGTTGATTCATGGTATAGCGCTCATGGCATTACACTGAAAGATGGTTTGAAACGCCAGTTAGCCATGCA
CCATGCTTTTGAGTGTATGGGCGAACCACTCGCACGCGATTTCGATGCGCAGATGTTTTCCCGCTACCGA
GAAAAACGGTTAAAAGGTGAGTATGCCCGTTCAAACAGAGTGAAAGAGGTATCGCCTCGCACGCTTAATC
TTGAGCTGGCCTACTTCCGGGCGGTGTTCAATGAGCTAAACCGCCTCGGAGAATGGAAGGGTGAAAACCC
ACTAAAAAATATGCGCCCATTCCGCACAGAAGAAATGGAAATGACTTGGCTAACTCACGACCAAATTTCG
CAACTGCTCGGAGAGTGTAACCGACATGACCACCCTGATTTAGAAACCGTGGTAAGAATCTGTCTCGCAA
CTGGCGCACGGTGGTCTGAGGCCGAGAGTCTGAGAAAAAGCCAACTCGCGAAATACAAAATCACATACAC
CAACACGAAAGGTAGAAAAAATCGCACCGTCCCAATCAGCAAAGAGCTCTATGAGTCTCTGCCTGATGAT
AAAAAGGGCCGGTTGTTCAGTGATTGTTATGGCGCGTTCCGGTCAGCTTTGGAAAGAACAGGTATCGAAC
TACCGGCAGGACAACTTACCCACGTTTTACGTCACACCTTCGCTAGTCACTTTATGATGAATGGCGGTAA
TATTTTGGTGTTGCAGCGCGTACTCGGCCATACAGATATAAAAATGACCATGCGATATGCGCACTTTGCA
CCCGACCATTTAGAGGATGCAGTTAAACTAAATCCTTTAGTTCACATTACTAACAGCAAATAAGTTATGG
AGGTTGTATGTCAGTTCGGCTAGCCCATGGGTATGGACAGTTTTCCCTTTGATATGTAACGCACGTTGTG
TCTCAAAATCTCTGATGTTACATTGCACAAGATAAAAATATATCATCATGAACAATAAAACTGTCTGCTT
ACATAAACAGTAATACAAGGGGTGTTATGAGCCATATTCAACGGGAAACGTCTTGCTCCCGTCCGCGCTT
AAACTCCAACATGGACGCTGATTTATATGGGTATAAATGGGCTCGCGATAATGTCGGGCAATCAGGTGCG
ACAATCTATCGCTTGTATGGGAAGCCCGATGCGCCAGAGTTGTTTCTGAAACATGGCAAAGGTAGCGTTG
CCAATGATGTTACAGATGAGATGGTCCGTCTCAACTGGCTGACGGAGTTTATGCCTCTCCCGACCATCAA
GCATTTTATCCGTACTCCTGATGATGCGTGGTTACTCACCACCGCGATTCCTGGGAAAACAGCCTTCCAG
GTATTAGAAGAATATCCTGATTCAGGTGAAAATATTGTTGATGCGCTGGCCGTGTTCCTGCGCCGGTTAC
ATTCGATTCCTGTTTGTAATTGTCCTTTTAACAGCGATCGTGTATTTCGTCTTGCTCAGGCGCAATCACG
CATGAATAACGGTTTGGTTGATGCGAGTGATTTTGATGACGAGCGTAATGGCTGGCCTGTTGAACAAGTC
TGGAAAGAAATGCACAAGCTCTTGCCATTCTCACCGGATTCAGTCGTCACTCATGGTGATTTCTCACTTG
ATAACCTTATTTTTGACGAGGGGAAATTAATAGGTTGTATTGATGTTGGACGGGTCGGAATCGCAGACCG
TTACCAGGACCTTGCCATTCTTTGGAACTGCCTCGGTGAGTTTTCTCCTTCATTACAGAAACGGCTTTTT
CAAAAATATGGTATTGATAATCCTGATATGAATAAATTGCAGTTTCATTTGATGCTCGATGAGTTTTTCT
AATAATACTAGCAGAAATCATCCTTAGCGAAAGCTAAGGATTTTTTTTATCTGATTACCGCCTTTGAGTG
AGCGTCGACCTAGTGCGGCCGCAAGATCCGGCCACGATGCGTCCGGCGTAGAGGATCTGAAGATCAGCAG
TTCAACCTGTTGATAGTACGTACTAAGCTCTCATGTTTCACGTACTAAGCTCTCATGTTTAACGTACTAA
GCTCTCATGTTTAACGAACTAAACCCTCATGGCTAACGTACTAAGCTCTCATGGCTAACGTACTAAGCTC
TCATGTTTCACGTACTAAGCTCTCATGTTTGAACAATAAAATTAATATAAATCAGCAACTTAAATAGCCT
CTAAGGTTTTAAGTTTTATAAGAAAAAAAAGAATATATAAGGCTTTTAAAGCTTTTAAGGTTTAACGGTT
GTGGACAACAAGCCAGGGATGTAACGCACTGAGAAGCCCTTAGAGCCTCTCAAAGCAATTTTGAGTGACA
CAGGAACACTTAACGGCTGACATGGGAATTAGGAAGTTCCTATTCCGAAGTTCCTATTCTCTAGAAAGTA
TAGGAACTTCCATATGCCATGGGCGATGGTTCTGAGTAACAGATAATAGAATGGCGATAAAGTGGCGGTA
GAAATGGCGAATAATAGGTAATTATTGGCAAACAATGGCAATCTATGTCAATGATAAATAACGCATACTA
TTGATTTTCGGTTGTTCTTGTAGGAACTCATAATCGCTTGGTCGCTGGTTCAAGTCCAGCAGGGGCCACC
AAATTTAAGTAGTAAATACATACAGTTAGGCCACTCTCTCGAGTGGCCTTTTTGTTGCCTCGTTTTCGAG
TGGCGATAGAATGGCGGTGGRTTTTTTACCGCCACTTTCCTGAGGAGTGCATAGCTAGCTTCTTCGTCTG
TTTCTACTGGTATTGGCACAAACCTGATTCCAATTTGAGCAAGGCTATGTGCCATCTCGATACTCGTTCT
TAACTCAACAGAAGATGCTTTGTGCATACAGCCCCTCGTTTATTATTTATCTCCTCAGCCAGCCGCTGTG
CTTTCAGTGGATTTCGGATAACAGAAAGGCCGGGAAATACCCAGCCTCGCTTTGTAACGGAGTAGAGACG
AAAGTGATTGCGCCTACCCGGATATTATCGTGAGGATGCGTCATCGCCATTAATTCACTGATCAGTGATA
AGCTGTCAAACATGAGAATTGATCCGGCTGCCTCGCGCGTTTCGGTGATGACGGTGAAAACCTCTGACAC
ATGCAGCTCCCGGAGACGGTCACAGCTTGTCTGTAAGCGGATGCCGGGAGCAGACAAGCCCGTCAGGGCG
CGTCAGCGGGTGTTGGCGGGTGTCGGGGCGCAGCCATGACCCAGTCACGTAGCGATAGCGGAGTGTATGC
TGCACATGACATTAACCTATAAAAATAGGCGTATCACGAGGCCCTTTCGTCTTCAAGAATTAATTCCCAA
TTCCCCAGGCATCAAATAAAACGAAAGGCTCAGTCGAAAGACTGGGCCTTTCGTTTTATCTGTTGTTTGT
CGGTGAACGCTCTCCTGAGTAGGACAAATCCGCCGGGAGCGGATTTGAACGTTGCGAAGCAACGGCCCGG
AGGGTGGCGGGCAGGACGCCCGCCATAAACTGCCAGGAATTAATTCCCCAGGCATCAAATAAAACGAAAG
GCTCAGTCGAAAGACTGGGCCTTTCGTTTTATCTGTTGTTTGTCGGTGAACGCTCTCCTGAGTAGGACAA
ATCCGCCGGGAGCGGATTTGAACGTTGCGAAGCAACGGCCCGGAGGGTGGCGGGCAGGACGCCCGCCATA
AACTGCCAGGAATTAATTCCCCAGGCATCAAATAAAACGAAAGGCTCAGTCGAAAGACTGGGCCTTTCGT
TTTATCTGTTGTTTGTCGGTGAACGCTCTCCTGAGTAGGACAAATCCGCCGGGAGCGGATTTGAACGTTG
CGAAGCAACGGCCCGGAGGGTGGCGGGCAGGACGCCCGCCATAAACTGCCAGGAATTGGGGATCG
